Addgene plasmid #55720: pSG5-(nic)p85
Purpose: eukaryotic expression of both SH2 and the inter-SH2 domain of murine p85α.
Depositing lab: Julian Downward. Depositing organization: Cancer Research UK. Publication: RAS and RHO families of GTPases directly regulate distinct phosphoinositide 3-kinase isoforms. Fritsch R, de Krijger I, Fritsch K, George R, Reason B, Kumar MS, Diefenbacher M, Stamp G, Downward J. Cell. 2013 May 23;153(5):1050-63. doi: 10.1016/j.cell.2013.04.031. PubMed 23706742.
Backbone
  Vector backbone: pSG5
  Backbone manufacturer: Agilent
  Backbone size w/o insert (bp): 4100
  Vector type: Mammalian Expression
Growth in bacteria
  Bacterial resistance: Ampicillin, 100 μg/mL
  Growth temperature: 37°C
  Growth strain: DH5alpha
  Copy number: High Copy
Gene/Insert
  Gene/Insert name: p85α
  Species: M. musculus (mouse)
  Mutation: SH2 and the inter-SH2 domain
  Promoter: T7
  Cloning method: Restriction Enzyme; 5′ cloning site EcoRI (not destroyed); 3′ cloning site BglII (not destroyed)
  Sequencing primers: 5′ T7
Terms and licenses: Academic/Nonprofit Terms; Industry Terms: Not Available to Industry
How to cite: pSG5-(nic)p85 was a gift from Julian Downward (Addgene plasmid # 55720 ; http://n2t.net/addgene:55720 ; RRID:Addgene_55720)
