[The description below was written by a language model from this plasmid's Addgene catalogue record.]
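Description:
pSG5-(nic)p85 is a mammalian expression plasmid built on the commercial pSG5 backbone (about 4.1 kb without insert). It is propagated in E. coli as a high-copy plasmid under ampicillin selection. No feature table accompanies the record, so the origin of replication and other backbone elements are not itemised, and no selectable marker for eukaryotic cells is listed.

The insert is a truncated form of mouse p85α, the regulatory subunit of class IA phosphoinositide 3-kinase. It is limited to both SH2 domains and the inter-SH2 region between them. The "nic" in the name presumably refers to this N-terminal SH2, inter-SH2, C-terminal SH2 arrangement, although the record does not explain it. In general terms, the inter-SH2 region is the part of p85 that binds the p110 catalytic subunit, and the SH2 domains bind phosphotyrosine motifs on activated receptors and adaptors, so this fragment keeps the core regulatory module while lacking the N-terminal portions of the protein. The fragment was cloned between EcoRI and BglII sites, both of which remain intact. No epitope tag or reporter is recorded.

The only promoter listed is T7, which also serves as the 5′ sequencing primer site. A T7 promoter supports in vitro transcription, not expression in mammalian cells, so the stated purpose of eukaryotic expression must rely on a backbone promoter that the record does not name. The plasmid is associated with work on how RAS and RHO family GTPases directly regulate distinct PI3K isoforms, where a minimal p85 fragment of this kind would plausibly be co-expressed with p110 catalytic subunits, though the record does not describe the specific experiments.
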