>Addgene plasmid #55720 | pSG5-(nic)p85 | addgene partial sequence | sequence record 92805 | T7 5'-TAATACGACTCACTATAGGG-3'
ATGCTGAATGGTACTGGGGAGACATCTCAAGGGAAGAAGTGAATGAAAAACTCCGAGACACTGCTGATGG
GACCTTTTTGGTACGAGACGCATCTACTAAAATGCACGGCGATTACACTCTTACACTAAGGAAAGGAGGA
AATAACAAATTAATCAAAATCTTTCACCGTGATGGAAAATATGGCTTCTCTGATCCATTAACCTTCAACT
CTGTGGTTGAGTTAATAAACCACTACCGGAATGAGTCTTTAGCTCAGTACAACCCCAAGCTGGATGTGAA
GTTGCTCTACCCAGTGTCCAAATACCAGCAGGATCAAGTTGTCAAAGAAGATAATATTGAAGCTGTAGGG
AAAAAATTACATGAATATAATACTCAATTTCAAGAAAAAAGTCGGGAATATGATAGATTATATGAGGAGT
ACACCCGTACTTCCCAGGAAATCCAAATGAAAAGAACGGCTATCGAAGCATTTAATGAAACCATAAAAAT
ATTTGAAGAACAATGCCAAACCCAGGAGCGGTACAGCAAAGAATACATAGAGAAGTTTAAACGCGAAGGC
AACGAGAAAGAAATTCAAAGGATTATGCATAACCATGATAAGCTGAAGTCGCGTATCAGTGAGATCATTG
ACAGTAGGAGGAGGTTGGAAGAAGACTTGAAGAAGCAGGCAGCTGAGTACCGAGAGATCGACAAACGCAT
GAACAGTATTAAGCCGGACCTCATCCAGTTGAGAAAGACAAGAGACCAATACTTGATGTGGCTGACGCAG
AAAGGTGTGCGGCAGAAGAAGCTGAACGAGTGGCTGGGGAATGAAAATACCGAAGATCAATACTCCCTGG
TAGAAGATGATGAGGATTTGCCCCACCATGACGAGAAGACGTGGAATGTCGGGAGCAGCAACCGAAACAA
AGCGGAGAACCTATTGCGAGGGAAGCGAGACGGCACTTTCCTTGTCCGGGAGAGCAGTAAGCAGGGCTGC
TATGCCTGCTCCGTAGTGGTAGACGGC
