>Addgene plasmid #55720 | pSG5-(nic)p85 | addgene partial sequence | sequence record 92829 | SV40pA-R 5'-GAAATTTGTGATGCTATTGC-3'
GTTCTGCTTTAATAAGATCTTCATCGCCTCTGTTGTGCATATACTGGGTATGCTAGTGTGACATTGAGGG
AGTCATTGTGCTGCACGAGGGAGGTGTGTTGATAATGTAGCACCAGCTCCTTCAGGGAGCTGTACAGGTT
GTAGGGCTCGGCAAAGCCATAGCCGGTGGCAGTCTTGTTAATGACGCAATGCTTGACTTCGCCGTCTACC
ACTACGGAGCAGGCATAGCAGCCCTGCTTACTGCTCTCCCGGACAAGGAAAGTGCCGTCTCGCTTCCCTC
GCAATAGGTTCTCCGCTTTGTTTCGGTTGCTGCTCCCGACATTCCACGTCTTCTCGTCATGGTGGGGCAA
ATCCTCATCATCTTCTACCAGGGAGTATTGATCTTCGGTATTTTCATTCCCCAGCCACTCGTTCAGCTTC
TTCTGCCGCACACCTTTCTGCGTCAGCCACATCAAGTATTGGTCTCTTGTCTTTCTCAACTGGATGAGGT
CCGGCTTAATACTGTTCATGCGTTTGTCGATCTCTCGGTACTCAGCTGCCTGCTTCTTCAAGTCTTCTTC
CAACCTCCTCCTACTGTCAATGATCTCACTGATACGCGACTTCAGCTTATCATGGTTATGCATAATCCTT
TGAATTTCTTTCTCGTTGCCTTCGCGTTTAAACTTCTCTATGTATTCTTTGCTGTACCGCTCCTGGGTTT
GGCATTGTTCTTCAAATATTTTTATGGTTTCATTAAATGCTTCGATAGCCGTTCTTTTCATTTGGATTTC
CTGGGAAGTACGGGTGTACTCCTCATATAATCTATCATA
